Addgene plasmid #112507: pWaldo-GFPe-SH1446
Purpose: Expresses SH1446 in E. coli with a C-terminal TEV-GFP-His(8) tag.
Depositing lab: Simon Newstead. Depositing organization: University of Oxford. Publication: Structural basis of malodour precursor transport in the human axilla. Minhas GS, Bawdon D, Herman R, Rudden M, Stone AP, James AG, Thomas GH, Newstead S. Elife. 2018 Jul 3;7. pii: 34995. doi: 10.7554/eLife.34995. PubMed 29966586.
Backbone
  Vector backbone: pWALDOe
  Backbone size w/o insert (bp): 5600
  Total vector size (bp): 7000
  Vector type: Bacterial Expression
Growth in bacteria
  Bacterial resistance: Kanamycin, 50 μg/mL
  Growth temperature: 37°C
  Growth strain: DH5alpha
  Growth instructions: for expression use C43 (DE3) bacteria, grow cells at 37°C until induction with IPTG, then grow at 25 °C
  Copy number: Low Copy
Gene/Insert
  Gene/Insert name: POT family transporter (alt name: SH1446)
  Species: Staphylococcus hominis
  Insert size (bp): 1503
  GenBank ID: WP_002449073.1
  Promoter: T7
  Tag / fusion protein: C terminal TEV GFP octa-His affinity tag (C terminal on backbone)
  Cloning method: Restriction Enzyme; 5′ cloning site XhoI (destroyed during cloning); 3′ cloning site bamHI (not destroyed)
  Sequencing primers: 5′ AATTAGGAATTCATGGCAACAAATAACTCCCATG; 3′ AGGTAGGGATCCGTGAATACCTTTCATAGCTTTCG
Terms and licenses: Academic/Nonprofit Terms; Industry Terms: Not Available to Industry
How to cite: pWaldo-GFPe-SH1446 was a gift from Simon Newstead (Addgene plasmid # 112507 ; http://n2t.net/addgene:112507 ; RRID:Addgene_112507)
