[The description below was written by a language model from this plasmid's Addgene catalogue record and pLannotate feature annotations shown in this document.]
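Description:
pWaldo-GFPe-SH1446 is a bacterial expression plasmid built on the pWALDOe backbone for producing SH1446, a POT (proton-dependent oligopeptide transporter) family membrane protein from Staphylococcus hominis, in E. coli. The roughly 1.5 kb coding sequence sits downstream of a T7 promoter with an adjacent lac operator and the phage T7 gene 10 ribosome binding site. Transcription therefore depends on T7 RNA polymerase supplied by a DE3 lysogen host and is induced with IPTG. A plasmid-borne lacI gene under its own promoter provides the repressor that keeps expression off before induction, and a T7 terminator closes the transcription unit.

The transporter is fused in frame at its C terminus to a TEV protease cleavage site, a folding-reporter GFP and, according to the catalogue entry, an octa-histidine tag; the His tag itself is not separately annotated in the feature table. In this arrangement GFP fluorescence is a convenient readout of expression and folding of the upstream membrane protein, the His tag allows affinity purification, and TEV cleavage removes the GFP-His portion to release the transporter. This suits the structural and biochemical work implied by the associated study of malodour precursor transport.

The plasmid is selected with kanamycin through an aminoglycoside phosphotransferase gene. It replicates from a ColE1/pMB1-type origin accompanied by rop and the bom region, consistent with its low-copy listing. It also carries an f1 origin and residual tetracycline resistance gene fragments, which are backbone remnants. The sequenced record is 7,488 nt, somewhat larger than the approximately 7,000 bp stated in the catalogue.
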