Features (pLannotate 1.2.2; 19 found; start..end, strand, type, name):
    209..227     +  promoter       T7 promoter: promoter for bacteriophage T7 RNA polymerase
    228..252     +  protein_bind   lac operator: The lac repressor binds to the lac operator to inhibit transcription in E. coli. This inhibition can be relieved by adding lactose or isopropyl-β-D-thiogalactopyranoside (IPTG). lac repressor encoded by lacI
    267..289     +  RBS            RBS: efficient ribosome binding site from bacteriophage T7 gene 10 (Olins and Rangwala, 1989)
   1805..1823    +  CDS            TEV site (fragment): tobacco etch virus (TEV) protease recognition and cleavage site
   1832..2542    +  CDS            Folding Reporter GFP: Folding Reporter GFP is a basic (constitutively fluorescent) green fluorescent protein published in 1999, derived from Aequorea victoria.
   2588..2637    +  CDS            SET1 (fragment): solubility-enhancement tag derived from T7 phage gene 10B
   2645..2692    +  terminator     T7 terminator: transcription terminator for bacteriophage T7 RNA polymerase
   2729..3184    +  rep_origin     f1 ori (sequence partly withheld): f1 bacteriophage origin of replication; arrow indicates direction of (+) strand synthesis
   3210..3267    +  promoter       AmpR promoter (fragment): bla
   3276..4091    -  CDS            KanR: aminoglycoside phosphotransferase; aph(3')-Ia; confers resistance to kanamycin in bacteria or G418 (Geneticin®) in eukaryotes
   4213..4801    +  rep_origin     ori: high-copy-number ColE1/pMB1/pBR322/pUC origin of replication
   4987..5126    -  misc_feature   bom: basis of mobility region from pBR322
   5228..5419    -  CDS            rop: Rop protein, which maintains plasmids at low copy number; rop
   5436..5816    +  CDS            YPB1_ECOLX: Protein predicted: Swiss-Prot protein existence level 4. From Escherichia coli.
   5888..6179    -  CDS            TcR (fragment): tetracycline efflux protein; tet; confers resistance to tetracycline
   6194..6215    -  protein_bind   CAP binding site: CAP binding activates transcription in the presence of cAMP. E. coli catabolite activator protein
   6228..7310    -  CDS            lacI: lac repressor; lacI; The lac repressor binds to the lac operator to inhibit transcription in E. coli. This inhibition can be relieved by adding lactose or isopropyl-β-D-thiogalactopyranoside (IPTG).
   7311..7388    -  promoter       lacI promoter: lacI
   7396..187     -  CDS            TcR (fragment) (across the origin): tetracycline efflux protein; tet; confers resistance to tetracycline
>Addgene plasmid #112507 | pWaldo-GFPe-SH1446 | addgene full sequence | sequence record 220673 | Addgene NGS Result
CAAGGAGATGGCGCCCAACAGTCCCCCGGCCACGGGGCCTGCCACCATACCCACGCCGAAACAAGCGCTC
ATGAGCCCGAAGTGGCGAGCCCGATCTTCCCCATCGGTGATGTCGGCGATATAGGCGCCAGCAACCGCAC
CTGTGGCGCCGGTGATGCCGGCCACGATGCGTCCGGCGTAGAGGATCGAGATCTCGATCCCGCGAAATTA
ATACGACTCACTATAGGGGAATTGTGAGCGGATAACAATTCCCCTCTAGAAATAATTTTGTTTAACTTTA
AGAAGGAGACTCGACATGGCAACAAATAACTCCCATGAACAAACAATTCAATCAATACCACAGAAAGGAT
TTTTCGGTCATCCTAGGGGACTAGGTGTGCTCTTTTTCGTAGAGTTTTGGGAAAGATTCAGTTACTACGG
TATGCGTGCGATGCTCATATTTTATATGTATTTCGCAATACACCAGAATGGATTAGGTATTGATAAAACT
ACAGCAATGTCAATTATGTCAGTATATGGAGCACTGATTTACATGTCTTCTATTCCTGGCGCATGGATTG
CTGATAGAATTACAGGCACACGTGGTGCTACTTTATTAGGTGCTGTACTTATTATTATTGGACATATCTG
TTTAAGTTTACCATTCGCCTTATTTGGTTTATTCTCATCAATGTTCTTTATTATTATCGGATCAGGTTTA
ATGAAACCTAATATTTCAAATATTGTAGGTCGTTTATATCCTGAAAATGATACACGTATTGATGCAGGTT
TCGTTATTTTCTATATGTCTGTTAACTTAGGTGCATTAATTTCACCTATCATACTGCAACATTTTGTAGA
TATACGTAATTTCCATGGTGGCTTCCTTCTTGCAGCTATTGGTATGGCATTAGGTCTTGTTTGGTATTTA
TTATTTAATAGAAAAAATTTAGGTAGTGTTGGAATGAAACCTACGAATCCACTATCTAAAGAAGAAAAGC
GTAAATATGGAATGATTATCGGTATCATAGTAGCAATTGTGATTGTCGTATTATTAGTTACATATTATAC
CCATACACTTTCCTTCGATTTAATTAGTAATACTGTATTAGTTCTAGGAGTAGCTTTACCAATCATTTAC
TTTACAACTATGCTTCGTAGTAAAGACGTTACCGATGGAGAACGTTCTCGAGTAAAAGCATTTATACCTT
TATTTATTTTAGGTATGTTATTCTGGTCAATTCAAGAACAAGGTTCTAACGTTTTAAATATTTATGGTTT
GGAACGTTCTGACATGCAACTCAACTTATTTGGTTGGACAACTCGATTTGGAGAAGCTTTGTTCCAATCT
ATCAATCCATTATTTATTTTATTATTTGCACCAGTTATTTCTATGATTTGGTTAAAAATGGGTAAAAAGC
AACCTTCTTTAGCTATTAAATTTAGTATTGGTACATTACTAGCAGGTTTATCATACATTCTAATTGGATT
AGTTGGTTTAGGTTATGGACATACACAATTCTCAGTTAACTGGGTTATTTTATCATATGTAATCTGTGTT
ATTGGGGAACTTTGTTTATCACCTACAGGTAATAGTGCTGCTGTTAAACTTGCACCTAAAGCATTTAATG
CTCAAATGATGAGTGTATGGCTATTAACAAATGCTTCAGCGCAAGCAATTAACGGTACATTAGTAAAATT
AATTAAACCACTTGGTCAAACTAATTATTTTATTTTCTTAGGCACAGTTGCTATTGTTATTACTCTTATC
ATTTTAGTTTTCTCACCTAAGATTACGAAAGCTATGAAAGGTATTCACGGATCCGAAAACCTGTACTTCC
AGGGTCAATTCAGCAAAGGAGAAGAACTTTTCACTGGAGTTGTCCCAATTCTTGTTGAATTAGATGGTGA
TGTTAATGGGCACAAATTTTCTGTCAGTGGAGAGGGTGAAGGTGATGCTACATACGGAAAACTCACCCTT
AAATTTATTTGCACTACTGGAAAACTACCTGTTCCATGGCCAACACTTGTCACTACTCTGACCTATGGTG
TTCAATGCTTTTCCCGTTATCCGGATCACATGAAACGGCATGACTTTTTCAAGAGTGCCATGCCCGAAGG
TTATGTACAGGAACGCACTATATCTTTCAAAGATGACGGGAACTACAAGACGCGTGCTGAAGTCAAGTTT
GAAGGTGATACCCTTGTTAATCGTATCGAGTTAAAGGGTATTGATTTTAAAGAAGATGGAAACATTCTCG
GACACAAACTAGAGTACAACTATAACTCACACAATGTATACATCACGGCAGACAAACAAAAGAATGGAAT
CAAAGCTAACTTCAAAATTCGCCACAACATTGAAGATGGTTCCGTTCAACTAGCAGACCATTATCAACAA
AATACTCCAATTGGCGATGGCCCTGTCCTTTTACCAGACAACCATTACCTGTCGACACAATCTGCCCTTT
CGAAAGATCCCAACGAAAAGCGTGACCACATGGTCCTTCTTGAGTTTGTAACTGCTGCTGGGATTACACA
TGGCATGGATGAGCTCTACAAAAAGCTTGCGGCCCATCATCATCACCACCACCACCACTGAGATCCGGCT
GCTAACAAAGCCCGAAAGGAAGCTGAGTTGGCTGCTGCCACCGCTGAGCAATAACTAGCATAACCCCTTG
GGGCCTCTAAACGGGTCTTGAGGGGTTTTTTGCTGAAAGGAGGAACTATATCCGGATTGGCGAATGGGAC
GCGCCCTGTAGCGGCGCATTAAGCA
[97 nt withheld, positions 2756-2852]
C
[91 nt withheld, positions 2854-2944]
A
[49 nt withheld, positions 2946-2994]
CCTTTGACGTTGGAGTCCACGTTCTTT
[37 nt withheld, positions 3022-3058]
ACCCTATCTCGGTCTATTCTTTTGATTTATAAGGGATTTTGCCGATTTCGGCCTATTGGTTAAAAAATGA
GCTGATTTAACAAAAATTTAACGCGAATTTTAACAAAATATTAACGCTTACAATTTAGGTGGCACTTTTC
GGGGAAATGTGCGCGGAACCCCTATTTGTTTATTTTTCTAAATACATTCAAATATGTATCCGCTCATGAA
TTAATTCTTAGAAAAACTCATCGAGCATCAAATGAAACTGCAATTTATTCATATCAGGATTATCAATACC
ATATTTTTGAAAAAGCCGTTTCTGTAATGAAGGAGAAAACTCACCGAGGCAGTTCCATAGGATGGCAAGA
TCCTGGTATCGGTCTGCGATTCCGACTCGTCCAACATCAATACAACCTATTAATTTCCCCTCGTCAAAAA
TAAGGTTATCAAGTGAGAAATCACCATGAGTGACGACTGAATCCGGTGAGAATGGCAAAAGTTTATGCAT
TTCTTTCCAGACTTGTTCAACAGGCCAGCCATTACGCTCGTCATCAAAATCACTCGCATCAACCAAACCG
TTATTCATTCGTGATTGCGCCTGAGCGAGACGAAATACGCGATCGCTGTTAAAAGGACAATTACAAACAG
GAATCGAATGCAACCGGCGCAGGAACACTGCCAGCGCATCAACAATATTTTCACCTGAATCAGGATATTC
TTCTAATACCTGGAATGCTGTTTTCCCGGGGATCGCAGTGGTGAGTAACCATGCATCATCAGGAGTACGG
ATAAAATGCTTGATGGTCGGAAGAGGCATAAATTCCGTCAGCCAGTTTAGTCTGACCATCTCATCTGTAA
CATCATTGGCAACGCTACCTTTGCCATGTTTCAGAAACAACTCTGGCGCATCGGGCTTCCCATACAATCG
ATAGATTGTCGCACCTGATTGCCCGACATTATCGCGAGCCCATTTATACCCATATAAATCAGCATCCATG
TTGGAATTTAATCGCGGCCTAGAGCAAGACGTTTCCCGTTGAATATGGCTCATAACACCCCTTGTATTAC
TGTTTATGTAAGCAGACAGTTTTATTGTTCATGACCAAAATCCCTTAACGTGAGTTTTCGTTCCACTGAG
CGTCAGACCCCGTAGAAAAGATCAAAGGATCTTCTTGAGATCCTTTTTTTCTGCGCGTAATCTGCTGCTT
GCAAACAAAAAAACCACCGCTACCAGCGGTGGTTTGTTTGCCGGATCAAGAGCTACCAACTCTTTTTCCG
AAGGTAACTGGCTTCAGCAGAGCGCAGATACCAAATACTGTCCTTCTAGTGTAGCCGTAGTTAGGCCACC
ACTTCAAGAACTCTGTAGCACCGCCTACATACCTCGCTCTGCTAATCCTGTTACCAGTGGCTGCTGCCAG
TGGCGATAAGTCGTGTCTTACCGGGTTGGACTCAAGACGATAGTTACCGGATAAGGCGCAGCGGTCGGGC
TGAACGGGGGGTTCGTGCACACAGCCCAGCTTGGAGCGAACGACCTACACCGAACTGAGATACCTACAGC
GTGAGCTATGAGAAAGCGCCACGCTTCCCGAAGGGAGAAAGGCGGACAGGTATCCGGTAAGCGGCAGGGT
CGGAACAGGAGAGCGCACGAGGGAGCTTCCAGGGGGAAACGCCTGGTATCTTTATAGTCCTGTCGGGTTT
CGCCACCTCTGACTTGAGCGTCGATTTTTGTGATGCTCGTCAGGGGGGCGGAGCCTATGGAAAAACGCCA
GCAACGCGGCCTTTTTACGGTTCCTGGCCTTTTGCTGGCCTTTTGCTCACATGTTCTTTCCTGCGTTATC
CCCTGATTCTGTGGATAACCGTATTACCGCCTTTGAGTGAGCTGATACCGCTCGCCGCAGCCGAACGACC
GAGCGCAGCGAGTCAGTGAGCGAGGAAGCGGAAGAGCGCCTGATGCGGTATTTTCTCCTTACGCATCTGT
GCGGTATTTCACACCGCAATGGTGCACTCTCAGTACAATCTGCTCTGATGCCGCATAGTTAAGCCAGTAT
ACACTCCGCTATCGCTACGTGACTGGGTCATGGCTGCGCCCCGACACCCGCCAACACCCGCTGACGCGCC
CTGACGGGCTTGTCTGCTCCCGGCATCCGCTTACAGACAAGCTGTGACCGTCTCCGGGAGCTGCATGTGT
CAGAGGTTTTCACCGTCATCACCGAAACGCGCGAGGCAGCTGCGGTAAAGCTCATCAGCGTGGTCGTGAA
GCGATTCACAGATGTCTGCCTGTTCATCCGCGTCCAGCTCGTTGAGTTTCTCCAGAAGCGTTAATGTCTG
GCTTCTGATAAAGCGGGCCATGTTAAGGGCGGTTTTTTCCTGTTTGGTCACTGATGCCTCCGTGTAAGGG
GGATTTCTGTTCATGGGGGTAATGATACCGATGAAACGAGAGAGGATGCTCACGATACGGGTTACTGATG
ATGAACATGCCCGGTTACTGGAACGTTGTGAGGGTAAACAACTGGCGGTATGGATGCGGCGGGACCAGAG
AAAAATCACTCAGGGTCAATGCCAGCGCTTCGTTAATACAGATGTAGGTGTTCCACAGGGTAGCCAGCAG
CATCCTGCGATGCAGATCCGGAACATAATGGTGCAGGGCGCTGACTTCCGCGTTTCCAGACTTTACGAAA
CACGGAAACCGAAGACCATTCATGTTGTTGCTCAGGTCGCAGACGTTTTGCAGCAGCAGTCGCTTCACGT
TCGCTCGCGTATCGGTGATTCATTCTGCTAACCAGTAAGGCAACCCCGCCAGCCTAGCCGGGTCCTCAAC
GACAGGAGCACGATCATGCGCACCCGTGGGGCCGCCATGCCGGCGATAATGGCCTGCTTCTCGCCGAAAC
GTTTGGTGGCGGGACCAGTGACGAAGGCTTGAGCGAGGGCGTGCAAGATTCCGAATACCGCAAGCGACAG
GCCGATCATCGTCGCGCTCCAGCGAAAGCGGTCCTCGCCGAAAATGACCCAGAGCGCTGCCGGCACCTGT
CCTACGAGTTGCATGATAAAGAAGACAGTCATAAGTGCGGCGACGATAGTCATGCCCCGCGCCCACCGGA
AGGAGCTGACTGGGTTGAAGGCTCTCAAGGGCATCGGTCGAGATCCCGGTGCCTAATGAGTGAGCTAACT
TACATTAATTGCGTTGCGCTCACTGCCCGCTTTCCAGTCGGGAAACCTGTCGTGCCAGCTGCATTAATGA
ATCGGCCAACGCGCGGGGAGAGGCGGTTTGCGTATTGGGCGCCAGGGTGGTTTTTCTTTTCACCAGTGAG
ACGGGCAACAGCTGATTGCCCTTCACCGCCTGGCCCTGAGAGAGTTGCAGCAAGCGGTCCACGCTGGTTT
GCCCCAGCAGGCGAAAATCCTGTTTGATGGTGGTTAACGGCGGGATATAACATGAGCTGTCTTCGGTATC
GTCGTATCCCACTACCGAGATATCCGCACCAACGCGCAGCCCGGACTCGGTAATGGCGCGCATTGCGCCC
AGCGCCATCTGATCGTTGGCAACCAGCATCGCAGTGGGAACGATGCCCTCATTCAGCATTTGCATGGTTT
GTTGAAAACCGGACATGGCACTCCAGTCGCCTTCCCGTTCCGCTATCGGCTGAATTTGATTGCGAGTGAG
ATATTTATGCCAGCCAGCCAGACGCAGACGCGCCGAGACAGAACTTAATGGGCCCGCTAACAGCGCGATT
TGCTGGTGACCCAATGCGACCAGATGCTCCACGCCCAGTCGCGTACCGTCTTCATGGGAGAAAATAATAC
TGTTGATGGGTGTCTGGTCAGAGACATCAAGAAATAACGCCGGAACATTAGTGCAGGCAGCTTCCACAGC
AATGGCATCCTGGTCATCCAGCGGATAGTTAATGATCAGCCCACTGACGCGTTGCGCGAGAAGATTGTGC
ACCGCCGCTTTACAGGCTTCGACGCCGCTTCGTTCTACCATCGACACCACCACGCTGGCACCCAGTTGAT
CGGCGCGAGATTTAATCGCCGCGACAATTTGCGACGGCGCGTGCAGGGCCAGACTGGAGGTGGCAACGCC
AATCAGCAACGACTGTTTGCCCGCCAGTTGTTGTGCCACGCGGTTGGGAATGTAATTCAGCTCCGCCATC
GCCGCTTCCACTTTTTCCCGCGTTTTCGCAGAAACGTGGCTGGCCTGGTTCACCACGCGGGAAACGGTCT
GATAAGAGACACCGGCATACTCTGCGACATCGTATAACGTTACTGGTTTCACATTCACCACCCTGAATTG
ACTCTCTTCCGGGCGCTATCATGCCATACCGCGAAAGGTTTTGCGCCATTCGATGGTGTCCGGGATCTCG
ACGCTCTCCCTTATGCGACTCCTGCATTAGGAAGCAGCCCAGTAGTAGGTTGAGGCCGTTGAGCACCGCC
GCCGCAAGGAATGGTGCATG
