>Addgene plasmid #112507 | pWaldo-GFPe-SH1446 | depositor partial sequence | sequence record 216048 | Forward sequencing read
AGAAGGAGACTCGACATGGCAACAAATAACTCCCATGAACAAACAATTCAATCAATACCACAGAAAGGAT
TTTTCGGTCATCCTAGGGGACTAGGTGTGCTCTTTTTCGTAGAGTTTTGGGAAAGATTCAGTTACTACGG
TATGCGTGCGATGCTCATATTTTATATGTATTTCGCAATACACCAGAATGGATTAGGTATTGATAAAACT
ACAGCAATGTCAATTATGTCAGTATATGGAGCACTGATTTACATGTCTTCTATTCCTGGCGCATGGATTG
CTGATAGAATTACAGGCACACGTGGTGCTACTTTATTAGGTGCTGTACTTATTATTATTGGACATATCTG
TTTAAGTTTACCATTCGCCTTATTTGGTTTATTCTCATCAATGTTCTTTATTATTATCGGATCAGGTTTA
ATGAAACCTAATATTTCAAATATTGTAGGTCGTTTATATCCTGAAAATGATACACGTATTGATGCAGGTT
TCGTTATTTTCTATATGTCTGTTAACTTAGGTGCATTAATTTCACCTATCATACTGCAACATTTTGTAGA
TATACGTAATTTCCATGGTGGCTTCCTTCTTGCAGCTATTGGTATGGCATTAGGTCTTGTTTGGTATTTA
TTATTTAATAGAAAAAATTTAGGTAGTGTTGGAATGAAACCTACGAATCCACTATCTAAAGAAGAAAAGC
GTAAATATGGAATGATTATCGGTATCATAGTAGCAATTGTGANTGTCGTATTATTAGTTACATATTATAC
CCATACACNTTCCTTTCGATTTAATTAGTAATACTGTATTAGTTCTAGGAGTAGCTTTTACCAATCATTT
ACTTTACACTATGCTTCGTAGTAAAGACGTTACCGATGGGAGAACGNTCTCGAGTAA
