>Addgene plasmid #112507 | pWaldo-GFPe-SH1446 | depositor partial sequence | sequence record 216049 | Reverse sequencing read
TCATAGCTTTCGTAATCTTAGGTGAGAAAACTAAAATGATAAGAGTAATAACAATAGCAACTGTGCCTAA
GAAAATAAAATAATTAGTTTGACCAAGTGGTTTAATTAATTTTACTAATGTACCGTTAATTGCTTGCGCT
GAAGCATTTGTTAATAGCCATACACTCATCATTTGAGCATTAAATGCTTTAGGTGCAAGTTTAACAGCAG
CACTATTACCTGTAGGTGATAAACAAAGTTCCCCAATAACACAGATTACATATGATAAAATAACCCAGTT
AACTGAGAATTGTGTATGTCCATAACCTAAACCAACTAATCCAATTAGAATGTATGATAAACCTGCTAGT
AATGTACCAATACTAAATTTAATAGCTAAAGAAGGTTGCTTTTTACCCATTTTTAACCAAATCATAGAAA
TAACTGGTGCAAATAATAAAATAAATAATGGATTGATAGATTGGAACAAAGCTTCTCCAAATCGAGTTGT
CCAACCAAATAAGTTGAGTTGCATGTCAGAACGTTCCAAACCATAAATATTTAAAACGTTAGAACCTTGT
TCTTGAATTGACCAGAATAACATACCTAAAATAAATAAAGGTATAAATGCTTTTACTCGAGAACGTTCTC
CATCGGTAACGTCTTTACTACGAAGCATAGTTGTAAAGTAAATGATTGGTAAAGCTACTCCTAGAACTAA
TACAGTATTACTAATTAAATCGAAGGAAAGTGTATGGGTATAATATGTAACTAATAATACGACAATCACA
ATTGCTACTATGATACCGATAATCATTCCATATTTACGCTTTTCTTCTTTAGATAGTGGATTCGTAGGTT
TCATTCCAACACTACCTAAATTTTTTTCTATTAAATAATAAATACCAAACAAGACCTAANGCCATACC
